>Addgene plasmid #18992 | pcDNA4/HisMaxB-YAP1-S343A | addgene partial sequence | sequence record 24930 | BGHrev
NGGTAGGGCCTCTGACTCGAGCGGCCGCCACTGTGCTGGATATCTGCAGAATTCTGCAGATAATTCAGTC
TGCCTGAGGGCTCTATAACCATGTAAGAAAGCTTTCTTTATCTAGCTTGGTGGCAGCCAAAACAGACTCC
ATGTCATTAAGGATGTCAGAACTCAAAGCTTCCTGCAGACTTGGCATCAGCTCCTCTCCTTCTATGTTCA
TTCCATCTCCTTCCAGTGTTCCAAGGTCCACATTTGTCCCAGGAATGGCTTCAAGGTAGTCTGGGAAACG
GTTCTGCTGTGAGGGCAGGGTGCTTTGGTTGATAGTATCACCTGTATCCATCTCATCCACACTGTTCAGG
AAGTCATCTGGGGTTCGAGGGACACTGTAGCTGCTCATGCTTAGTCCACTGTCTGTACTCTCATCTCGAG
CGTGATAGGTGCCACTGTTAAGGAAAGGATCTGAGCTATTGGTCGTCATTGTTCTCAATTCCTGAGACAT
CCCGGGAGAAGACACTGGATTTTGAGTCCCACCATCCTGCTCCAGTGTTGGTAACTGGCTACGCAGGGCT
AACTCCTGTGGCCTCACCTGCCGAAGCAGTTCTTGCTGTTTCAGCCGCAGCCTCTCCTTCTCCATCTGCA
GTTGCTGCAGTCGCATCTGTTGCTGCTGGTTGGAGTTGCTGCCACCCATGACGCCTCCCTGTGGGCTCTG
GGGAACCAGGGGGGGGCTNTTCCNTGAACANTCTGATGATCTCNGGTCANGCTGACCAATTCTNAANCTG
NTCGCGGGAATGGGGGGCTGGCCTTCTNNGGNNNANGCCTCCGGGCNGCTGTTTNCNAANAGNATTAA
