[The description below was written by a language model from this plasmid's Addgene catalogue record.]
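Description:
pcDNA4/HisMaxB-YAP1-S343A is a mammalian expression plasmid built on the commercial pcDNA4/HisMaxB backbone (about 5.3 kb without insert). It carries a roughly 1.4 kb human YAP1 (Yes kinase-associated protein, also known as YAP65) coding sequence, described as the YAP1 isoform. The insert was placed between the KpnI and XbaI sites of the polylinker, and the record does not say whether these sites survived cloning. The plasmid is maintained at high copy number in standard E. coli cloning strains under ampicillin selection. A Zeocin marker allows selection of transfected mammalian cells, including the derivation of stable lines.

The encoded protein carries a single point mutation, serine 343 to alanine, which removes a potential phosphoacceptor residue. It is expressed as a fusion to an N-terminal polyhistidine tag supplied by the backbone, which is useful for detection or metal-affinity purification. The catalogue entry does not list the promoter or other regulatory elements and no feature table is provided. The listed sequencing primers (T7 forward and BGH reverse) do indicate a T7 priming site upstream of the insert and a bovine growth hormone polyadenylation region downstream, as is usual for pcDNA-series vectors.

The associated publication concerns regulation of YAP's apoptotic function by the Mst2 and Lats kinases. This suggests the construct serves as a phosphorylation-site mutant for comparison with wild-type YAP1 in transfected mammalian cells, testing how loss of this serine affects kinase-dependent control of YAP activity.
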