Addgene plasmid #18992: pcDNA4/HisMaxB-YAP1-S343A
Depositing lab: Marius Sudol. Depositing organization: Geisinger Health Center. Publication: Mst2 and Lats kinases regulate apoptotic function of Yes kinase-associated protein (YAP). Oka T, Mazack V, Sudol M. J Biol Chem. 2008 Oct 10;283(41):27534-27546. doi: 10.1074/jbc.M804380200. Epub 2008 Jul 17. PubMed 18640976.
Backbone
  Vector backbone: pcDNA4/HisMaxB
  Backbone manufacturer: Invitrogen
  Backbone size w/o insert (bp): 5300
  Vector type: Mammalian Expression
  Selectable markers: Zeocin
Growth in bacteria
  Bacterial resistance: Ampicillin, 100 μg/mL
  Growth temperature: 37°C
  Growth strain: DH5alpha
  Copy number: High Copy
Gene/Insert
  Gene/Insert name: Yes-kinase associated protein S343A mutant (alt names: YAP1, YAP65; YAP1 isoform, mutant)
  Species: H. sapiens (human)
  Insert size (bp): 1365
  Mutation: Serine 343 changed to Alanine
  GenBank ID: NM_006106
  Entrez Gene: YAP1 (a.k.a. COB1, YAP, YAP-1, YAP2, YAP65, YKI)
  Tag / fusion protein: His (N terminal on backbone)
  Cloning method: Restriction Enzyme; 5′ cloning site KpnI (unknown if destroyed); 3′ cloning site XbaI (unknown if destroyed)
  Sequencing primers: 5′ T7; 3′ BGHR
Terms and licenses: Academic/Nonprofit Terms; Industry Terms: Not Available to Industry
How to cite: pcDNA4/HisMaxB-YAP1-S343A was a gift from Marius Sudol (Addgene plasmid # 18992 ; http://n2t.net/addgene:18992 ; RRID:Addgene_18992)
